>Addgene plasmid #231170 | pJC225 | addgene full sequence | sequence record 459161 | Addgene NGS Result
CACCTGCTTTTGGACGGCGCGCCGGAGTGAGACCGGCCGCATTAGGCACCCCAGGCTTTACACTTTATGC
TTCCGGCTCGTATAATGTGTGGATTTTGAGTTAGGATCCGTCGAGATTTTCAGGAGCTAAGGAAGCTAAA
ATGGAGAAAAAAATCACTGGATATACCACCGTTGATATATCCCAATGGCATCGTAAAGAACATTTTGAGG
CATTTCAGTCAGTCGCTCAATGTACCTATAACCAGACCGTTCAGCTGGATATTACGGCCTTTTTAAAGAC
CGTAAAGAAAAATAAGCACAAGTTTTATCCGGCCTTTATTCACATTCTTGCCCGCCTGATGAATGCTCAT
CCGGAATTCCGTATGGCAATGAAAGACGGTGAGCTGGTGATATGGGATAGTGTTCACCCTTGTTACACCG
TTTTCCATGAGCAAACTGAAACGTTTTCATCGCTCTGGAGTGAATACCACGACGATTTCCGGCAGTTTCT
ACACATATATTCGCAAGATGTGGCGTGTTACGGTGAAAACCTGGCCTATTTCCCTAAAGGGTTTATTGAG
AATATGTTTTTCGTTTCAGCCAATCCCTGGGTGAGTTTCACCAGTTTTGATTTAAACGTGGCCAATATGG
ACAACTTCTTCGCCCCCGTTTTCACCATGGGCAAATATTATACGCAAGGCGACAAGGTGCTGATGCCGCT
GGCGATTCAGGTTCATCATGCCGTTTGTGATGGCTTCCATGTCGGCAGAATGCTTAATGAATTACAACAG
TACTGCGATGAGTGGCAGGCGGGGCGTAATCTAGAGGATCCGGCTTACTAAAAGCCAGATAACAGTATGC
GTATTTGCGCGCTGATTTTTGCGGTATAAGAATATATACTGATATGTATACCCGAAGTATGTCAAAAGGA
GGTATGCTATGAAGCAGCGTATTACAGTGACAGTTGACAGCGACAGCTATCAGTTGCTCAAGGCATATAT
GATGTCAATATCTCCGGTCTGGTAAGCACAACCATGCAGAATGAAGCCCGTCGTCTGCGTGCCGAACGCT
GGAAAGCGGAAAATCAGGAAGGGATGGCTGAGGTCGCCCGGTTTATTGAAATGAACGGCTCTTTTGCTGA
CGAGAACAGGGGCTGGTGAAATGCAGTTTAAGGTTTACACCTATAAAAGAGAGAGCCGTTATCGTCTGTT
TGTGGATGTACAGAGTGATATTATTGACACGCCCGGGCGACGGATGGTGATCCCCCTGGCCAGTGCACGT
CTGCTGTCAGATAAAGTCTCCCGTGAACTTTACCCGGTGGTGCATATCGGGGATGAAAGCTGGCGCATGA
TGACCACCGATATGGCCAGTGTGCCGGTTTCCGTTATCGGGGAAGAAGTGGCTGATCTCAGCCACCGCGA
AAATGACATCAAAAACGCCATTAACCTGATGTTCTGGGGAATATAAGGTCTCTCGCTGAGCTCCCGGTTT
TGCAGGTGTGATGAAAAGCCTTAGGGTCAGGTGGCACTTTTCGGGGAAATGTGCGATGAACCCCTATTTG
TTTATTTTTCTAAATACATTCAAATATGTATCCGCTAATGAGACAATAACCCTGATAAATGCTTCAATTA
TATTGAAAAAGGAAGAGTATGAGTATCCAACATTTCCGTGTCGCCCTTATTCCCTTTTTTGCGGCCTTCT
GCCTTCCTGTTTTTGCTCACCCAGAAACGCTGGTGAAAGTAAAAGATGCTGAAGATCAGTTGGGTGCCCG
AGTGGGTTACATTGAACTGGATCTCAACAGCGGCAAAATCTTAGAGAGTTTTCGCCCCGAAGAACGCTTC
CCAATGATGAGCACTTTCAAAGTTCTGCTATGTGGCGCGGTGTTATCCCGTATTGATGCTGGGCAAGAGC
AACTCGGTCGCCGCATACACTATTCTAAGAATGACTTGGTTGAGTATTCACCAGTAACAGAAAAGCATCT
TACGGATGGCATGACAGTAAGAGAATTATGTAGTGCTGCCATAACCATGAGTGATAACACTGCGGCCAAC
TTACTTCTGACAACGATTGGAGGACCGAAGGAGCTAACCGCTTTTTTGCACAACATGGGGGATCATGTAA
CTCGCCTTGATCGTTGGGAACCGGAGCTGAATGAAGCCATACCAAACGACGAGCGTGACACCACGATGCC
TGTAGCAATGGCAACAACTCTCCGCAAACTATTAACTGGCGAACTACTTACTCTTGCTTCACGCCAGCAA
CTCATTGACTGGATGGAGGCGGACAAAGTTGCAGGACCACTTCTGCGCTCGGCACTTCCGGCTGGCTGGT
TTATTGCTGATAAATCTGGAGCCGGTGAGCGTGGCTCTCGCGGTATCATTGCAGCACTGGGGCCAGATGG
TAAGCCCTCCCGTATCGTAGTTATCTACACGACGGGGAGTCAGGCAACTATGGATGAACGAAATAGACAG
ATCGCTGAGATAGGTGCCTCACTGATTAAGCATTGGTAACTGTCAGACGAAGGGAAATAAATAGTAGCCC
GCCTGATGTGCGGGCTTTTTTTTGGTGGTGGTTACCAGTGTCGCTTAGCTACCGTAGGTCCTCTTAGGCG
GTCCGATTAGCGACATAGTCATCAATGCCTTGACGGCAAAATCCCTTAACGTGAGTTTTCGTTCCACTGA
GCGTCAGACCCCGTAGAAAAGATCAAAGGATCTTCTTGAGATCCTTTTTTTCTGCGCGTAATCTGCTGCT
TGCAAACAAAAAAACCACCGCTACCAGCGGTGGTTTGTTTGCCGGATCAAGAGCTACTAACTCTTTTTCC
GAAGGTAACTGGCTTCAGCAGAGCGCAGATACCAAATACTGTTCTTCTAGTGTAGCCGTAGTTAGGCCAC
CACTTCAAGAACTCTGTAGCACCGCCTACATACCTCGCTCTGCTAATCCTGTTACCAGTGGCTGCTGCCA
GTGGCGATAAGTCGTGTCTTACCGGGTTGGACTCAAGACGATAGTTACCGGATAAGGCGCAGCGGTCGGG
CTGAACGGGGGGTTCGTGCTCACAGCCCAGCTTGGAGCGAACGACCTACACCGAACTGAGATACCTACAG
CGTGAGCTATGAGAAAGCGCCACGCTTCCCGAAGGGAGAAAGGCGGACAGGTATCCGGTAAGCGGCAGGG
TCGGAACAGGAGAGCGCACAAGGGAGCTTCCAGGGGGAAACGCCTGGTATCTTTATAGTCCTGTCGGGTT
TCGCCACCTCTGACTTGAGCGTCGATTTTTGTGATGCTCGTCAGGGGGGCGGAGCCTATGGAAAAACGCC
AGCAACGCGGCCTTTTTACGGTTCCTGGCCTTTTGCTGGCCTTTTGCTCACATGTTCTTTCCTGCGTTAT
CCCCTGATTCTGTGGATAACCGTATTACCGCCTTTGAGTGAGCTGATACCGCTCGCCGCAGCCGAACGAC
CGAGCGCAGCGAGTCAGTGAGCGAGGAAGCGGAAGAGCGCC
Features (pLannotate 1.2.2; 8 found; start..end, strand, type, name):
     57..87      +  promoter       lac UV5 promoter: E. coli lac promoter with an "up" mutation
    111..140     +  promoter       cat promoter (fragment): promoter of the E. coli cat gene encoding chloramphenicol acetyltransferase
    141..821     +  CDS            CmR: chloramphenicol acetyltransferase confers resistance to chloramphenicol
    978..1136    +  CDS            ccdA (fragment): CCDA_ECO57 - Also known as H, letA. Experimental evidence at protein level: Swiss-Prot protein existence level 1. Antitoxin component of a type II toxin-antitoxin (TA) system which inhibits the post-segregational killing (PSK) of plasmid-free cells, also referred to as a plasmid addiction system. Binds to and blocks the activity of CcdB; will also remove bound CcdB protein from the CcdB-GyrA complex by forming a CcdA-CcdB complex, a process termed rejuvenation. Functions as a transcriptional corepressor for the ccdAB operon, repression also requires CcdB (By similarity). From Escherichia coli
   1141..1443    +  CDS            ccdB: CCDB_ECOLI - Also known as G, letB, letD. Experimental evidence at protein level: Swiss-Prot protein existence level 1. Toxic component of a type II toxin-antitoxin (TA) system, functioning in plasmid maintainence. Responsible for the post- segregational killing (PSK) of plasmid-free cells, also referred to as a plasmid addiction system. Half-life of over 2 hours. Cell killing by CcdB is accompanied by filamentation, defects in chromosome and plasmid segregation, defects in cell division, formation of anucleate cells, decreased DNA synthesis and plasmid loss. Interferes with the activity of DN
   1528..1628    +  promoter       AmpR promoter: bla
   1629..2489    +  CDS            AmpR: β-lactamase; bla; confers resistance to ampicillin, carbenicillin, and related antibiotics
   2696..3284    +  rep_origin     ori: high-copy-number ColE1/pMB1/pBR322/pUC origin of replication
