[The description below was written by a language model from this plasmid's Addgene catalogue record and pLannotate feature annotations shown in this document.]
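Description:
pJC225 is a small (about 3.5 kb) empty subcloning vector that serves as a "Module B" acceptor plasmid in a modular assembly scheme. According to the record, it is compatible both with the MoClo Golden Gate system and with a 2017 set of genome engineering plasmids. It carries no insert or gene of interest, and the backbone is listed only as "other". Propagation in E. coli relies on a high-copy ColE1/pUC-type origin. The backbone marker is ampicillin resistance, provided by β-lactamase under its native bla promoter.

The rest of the plasmid is a chloramphenicol resistance/ccdB cassette. A lac UV5 promoter and a fragment of the cat promoter precede the chloramphenicol acetyltransferase gene. These are followed by a partial ccdA antitoxin fragment and the complete ccdB toxin gene. CcdB poisons DNA gyrase and kills ordinary laboratory strains, so the empty plasmid has to be kept in a ccdB-tolerant host, and the record accordingly lists a ccdB Survival strain with dual chloramphenicol and ampicillin selection. In vectors of this design the CmR–ccdB cassette normally acts as a counter-selectable placeholder. When a fragment of interest replaces it during assembly, transformants in a standard ccdB-sensitive strain survive on ampicillin, while those carrying uncut parental plasmid are eliminated.

The feature table does not annotate the restriction sites or overhangs that flank the cassette, so the record does not show the exact cloning junctions or which type IIS enzymes are used. The intended use is as an entry-level module into which users clone a part or expression unit. That module would then be combined with other modules into final genome engineering constructs.
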