Addgene plasmid #231170: pJC225
Purpose: (Empty Backbone) Empty Module B plasmid compatible with MoClo and Cermak (2017) genome engineering plasmids
Depositing lab: Daniel Voytas. Depositing organization: University of Minnesota.
Backbone
  Vector backbone: Other
  Vector type: subcloning vector
Growth in bacteria
  Bacterial resistance: Chloramphenicol and Ampicillin, 25 & 100 μg/mL
  Growth temperature: 37°C
  Growth strain: ccdB Survival
  Copy number: High Copy
Gene/Insert
  Gene/Insert name: None
Terms and licenses: Academic/Nonprofit Terms; Industry Terms: Not Available to Industry
How to cite: pJC225 was a gift from Daniel Voytas (Addgene plasmid # 231170 ; http://n2t.net/addgene:231170 ; RRID:Addgene_231170)
